Addgene plasmid #177214: mU6-sgSik3_1st-hU6-sgNT
Purpose: Expresses a Sik3-targeting and a non-targeting gRNAs and Cre-recombinase
Depositing lab: Monte Winslow. Depositing organization: Stanford University.
Backbone
  Vector backbone: pLL3.3
  Vector type: Lentiviral
Growth in bacteria
  Bacterial resistance: Ampicillin, 100 μg/mL
  Growth temperature: 37°C
  Growth strain: NEB Stable
  Copy number: High Copy
Gene/Insert
  Gene/Insert name: sgSik3_1st/sgNT1
  gRNA/shRNA sequence: TGGCAGAGAAGGAAGCTCGA/GCGAGGTATTCGGCTCCGCG
  Species: M. musculus (mouse)
  Promoter: mU6/hU6
  Cloning method: Gibson Cloning
Terms and licenses: Academic/Nonprofit Terms; Industry Terms: Not Available to Industry
How to cite: mU6-sgSik3_1st-hU6-sgNT was a gift from Monte Winslow (Addgene plasmid # 177214 ; http://n2t.net/addgene:177214 ; RRID:Addgene_177214)
