[The description below was written by a language model from this plasmid's Addgene catalogue record and pLannotate feature annotations shown in this document.]
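Description:
mU6-sgSik3_1st-hU6-sgNT is a lentiviral transfer plasmid built on the pLL3.3 backbone that delivers two guide RNAs together with Cre recombinase. It is maintained in bacteria through a high-copy ColE1/pUC-type origin and selected with ampicillin via the β-lactamase gene. The viral portion follows an HIV-1-derived layout. A CMV enhancer/promoter sits upstream of a truncated 5' LTR to drive genomic RNA production in packaging cells. It is followed by the Ψ packaging signal with a partial gag sequence, the Rev response element for Rev-dependent nuclear export, and the cPPT/CTS element, which aids nuclear import of the viral genome. A WPRE sits downstream of the payload to boost transcript stability and expression. A second truncated LTR, adjacent to nef-derived sequence, closes the provirus at the 3' end.

The payload consists of three expression units in the same orientation. A mouse U6 promoter drives a guide RNA targeting mouse Sik3 (the "1st" of the Sik3 guides, per the name), and a human U6 promoter drives a non-targeting control guide. Using two different RNA polymerase III promoters reduces repeated sequence within the vector. Downstream, the mouse PGK promoter expresses Cre recombinase. The plasmid encodes no Cas9, so editing depends on Cas9 supplied by the recipient cells or animals. Cre can recombine loxP-flanked alleles in transduced cells, although the record does not specify which alleles are intended. Pairing a Sik3 guide with an inert guide fits use as a single-gene arm in dual-guide experiments that compare individual and combined gene inactivation, though the stated purpose is limited to expressing the two gRNAs and Cre.
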