Features (pLannotate 1.2.2; 21 found; start..end, strand, type, name):
    192..372     +  LTR            5' LTR (truncated): truncated 5' long terminal repeat (LTR) from HIV-1
    434..1022    -  rep_origin     ori: high-copy-number ColE1/pMB1/pBR322/pUC origin of replication
   1193..2053    -  CDS            AmpR: β-lactamase; bla; confers resistance to ampicillin, carbenicillin, and related antibiotics
   2054..2158    -  promoter       AmpR promoter: bla
   2217..2269    -  misc_feature   bom (fragment): basis of mobility region from pBR322
   2424..2803    +  enhancer       CMV enhancer: human cytomegalovirus immediate early enhancer
   2804..3003    +  promoter       CMV promoter: human cytomegalovirus (CMV) immediate early promoter
   3021..3201    +  LTR            5' LTR (truncated): truncated 5' long terminal repeat (LTR) from HIV-1
   3248..3373    +  misc_feature   HIV-1 Ψ: packaging signal of human immunodeficiency virus type 1
   3357..3695    +  CDS            HIV-1 gag (fragment): gag protein from human immunodeficiency virus 1; gag
   3870..4103    +  misc_feature   RRE: The Rev response element (RRE) of HIV-1 allows for Rev-dependent mRNA export from the nucleus to the cytoplasm.
   4480..4580    +  CDS            Rev (fragment): human immunodeficiency virus 1 (HIV-1) Rev protein; rev; enhances nuclear export of unspliced and incompletely spliced viral mRNAs
   4630..4747    +  misc_feature   cPPT/CTS: central polypurine tract and central termination sequence of HIV-1
   4829..5131    +  promoter       U6 promoter: RNA polymerase III promoter for mouse U6 snRNA (Das et al., 1988)
   5306..5543    +  promoter       U6 promoter: RNA polymerase III promoter for human U6 snRNA
   5716..6208    +  promoter       PGK promoter: mouse phosphoglycerate kinase 1 promoter
   6238..7268    +  CDS            Cre (fragment): site-specific recombinase Cre is a site-specific recombinase from bacteriophage P1. Recombination occurs at loxP sequences.
   7301..7324    +  misc_feature   MCS (fragment): pBluescript multiple cloning site
   7324..7912    +  misc_feature   WPRE: woodchuck hepatitis virus posttranscriptional regulatory element
   7913..7932    +  misc_feature   MCS (fragment): pBluescript multiple cloning site
   7934..185     +  CDS            nef (fragment) (across the origin): NEF_HV1LA - Experimental evidence at protein level: Swiss-Prot protein existence level 1. Extracellular Nef protein targets CD4(+) T-lymphocytes for apoptosis by interacting with CXCR4 surface receptors. From Human immunodeficiency virus type 1 group M subtype B (isolate Lai) (HIV-1).
>Addgene plasmid #177214 | mU6-sgSik3_1st-hU6-sgNT | addgene full sequence | sequence record 349897 | Addgene NGS Result
GATGGTGCTACAAGCTAGTACCAGTTGAGCAAGAGAAGGTAGAAGAAGCCAATGAAGGAGAGAACACCCG
CTTGTTACACCCTGTGAGCCTGCATGGGATGGATGACCCGGAGAGAGAAGTATTAGAGTGGAGGTTTGAC
AGCCGCCTAGCATTTCATCACATGGCCCGAGAGCTGCATCCGGACTGTACTGGGTCTCTCTGGTTAGACC
AGATCTGAGCCTGGGAGCTCTCTGGCTAACTAGGGAACCCACTGCTTAAGCCTCAATAAAGCTTGCCTTG
AGTGCTTCAAGTAGTGTGTGCCCGTCTGTTGTGTGACTCTGGTAACTAGAGATCCCTCAGACCCTTTTAG
TCAGTGTGGAAAATCTCTAGCAGCATGTGAGCAAAAGGCCAGCAAAAGGCCAGGAACCGTAAAAAGGCCG
CGTTGCTGGCGTTTTTCCATAGGCTCCGCCCCCCTGACGAGCATCACAAAAATCGACGCTCAAGTCAGAG
GTGGCGAAACCCGACAGGACTATAAAGATACCAGGCGTTTCCCCCTGGAAGCTCCCTCGTGCGCTCTCCT
GTTCCGACCCTGCCGCTTACCGGATACCTGTCCGCCTTTCTCCCTTCGGGAAGCGTGGCGCTTTCTCATA
GCTCACGCTGTAGGTATCTCAGTTCGGTGTAGGTCGTTCGCTCCAAGCTGGGCTGTGTGCACGAACCCCC
CGTTCAGCCCGACCGCTGCGCCTTATCCGGTAACTATCGTCTTGAGTCCAACCCGGTAAGACACGACTTA
TCGCCACTGGCAGCAGCCACTGGTAACAGGATTAGCAGAGCGAGGTATGTAGGCGGTGCTACAGAGTTCT
TGAAGTGGTGGCCTAACTACGGCTACACTAGAAGAACAGTATTTGGTATCTGCGCTCTGCTGAAGCCAGT
TACCTTCGGAAAAAGAGTTGGTAGCTCTTGATCCGGCAAACAAACCACCGCTGGTAGCGGTGGTTTTTTT
GTTTGCAAGCAGCAGATTACGCGCAGAAAAAAAGGATCTCAAGAAGATCCTTTGATCTTTTCTACGGGGT
CTGACGCTCAGTGGAACGAAAACTCACGTTAAGGGATTTTGGTCATGAGATTATCAAAAAGGATCTTCAC
CTAGATCCTTTTAAATTAAAAATGAAGTTTTAAATCAATCTAAAGTATATATGAGTAAACTTGGTCTGAC
AGTTACCAATGCTTAATCAGTGAGGCACCTATCTCAGCGATCTGTCTATTTCGTTCATCCATAGTTGCCT
GACTCCCCGTCGTGTAGATAACTACGATACGGGAGGGCTTACCATCTGGCCCCAGTGCTGCAATGATACC
GCGAGACCCACGCTCACCGGCTCCAGATTTATCAGCAATAAACCAGCCAGCCGGAAGGGCCGAGCGCAGA
AGTGGTCCTGCAACTTTATCCGCCTCCATCCAGTCTATTAATTGTTGCCGGGAAGCTAGAGTAAGTAGTT
CGCCAGTTAATAGTTTGCGCAACGTTGTTGCCATTGCTACAGGCATCGTGGTGTCACGCTCGTCGTTTGG
TATGGCTTCATTCAGCTCCGGTTCCCAACGATCAAGGCGAGTTACATGATCCCCCATGTTGTGCAAAAAA
GCGGTTAGCTCCTTCGGTCCTCCGATCGTTGTCAGAAGTAAGTTGGCCGCAGTGTTATCACTCATGGTTA
TGGCAGCACTGCATAATTCTCTTACTGTCATGCCATCCGTAAGATGCTTTTCTGTGACTGGTGAGTACTC
AACCAAGTCATTCTGAGAATAGTGTATGCGGCGACCGAGTTGCTCTTGCCCGGCGTCAATACGGGATAAT
ACCGCGCCACATAGCAGAACTTTAAAAGTGCTCATCATTGGAAAACGTTCTTCGGGGCGAAAACTCTCAA
GGATCTTACCGCTGTTGAGATCCAGTTCGATGTAACCCACTCGTGCACCCAACTGATCTTCAGCATCTTT
TACTTTCACCAGCGTTTCTGGGTGAGCAAAAACAGGAAGGCAAAATGCCGCAAAAAAGGGAATAAGGGCG
ACACGGAAATGTTGAATACTCATACTCTTCCTTTTTCAATATTATTGAAGCATTTATCAGGGTTATTGTC
TCATGAGCGGATACATATTTGAATGTATTTAGAAAAATAAACAAATAGGGGTTCCGCGCACATTTCCCCG
AAAAGTGCCACCTGACGTCGACGGATCGGGAGATCTCCCGATCCCCTATGGTGCACTCTCAGTACAATCT
GCTCTGATGCCGCATAGTTAAGCCAGTATCTGCTCCCTGCTTGTGTGTTGGAGGTCGCTGAGTAGTGCGC
GAGCAAAATTTAAGCTACAACAAGGCAAGGCTTGACCGACAATTGCATGAAGAATCTGCTTAGGGTTAGG
CGTTTTGCGCTGCTTCGCGATGTACGGGCCAGATATACGCGTTGACATTGATTATTGACTAGTTATTAAT
AGTAATCAATTACGGGGTCATTAGTTCATAGCCCATATATGGAGTTCCGCGTTACATAACTTACGGTAAA
TGGCCCGCCTGGCTGACCGCCCAACGACCCCCGCCCATTGACGTCAATAATGACGTATGTTCCCATAGTA
ACGCCAATAGGGACTTTCCATTGACGTCAATGGGTGGAGTATTTACGGTAAACTGCCCACTTGGCAGTAC
ATCAAGTGTATCATATGCCAAGTACGCCCCCTATTGACGTCAATGACGGTAAATGGCCCGCCTGGCATTA
TGCCCAGTACATGACCTTATGGGACTTTCCTACTTGGCAGTACATCTACGTATTAGTCATCGCTATTACC
ATGGTGATGCGGTTTTGGCAGTACATCAATGGGCGTGGATAGCGGTTTGACTCACGGGGATTTCCAAGTC
TCCACCCCATTGACGTCAATGGGAGTTTGTTTTGGCACCAAAATCAACGGGACTTTCCAAAATGTCGTAA
CAACTCCGCCCCATTGACGCAAATGGGCGGTAGGCGTGTACGGTGGGAGGTCTATATAAGCAGCGCGTTT
TGCCTGTACTGGGTCTCTCTGGTTAGACCAGATCTGAGCCTGGGAGCTCTCTGGCTAACTAGGGAACCCA
CTGCTTAAGCCTCAATAAAGCTTGCCTTGAGTGCTTCAAGTAGTGTGTGCCCGTCTGTTGTGTGACTCTG
GTAACTAGAGATCCCTCAGACTCTTTTAGTCAGTGTGGAAAATCTCTAGCAGTGGCGCCCGAACAGGGAC
TTGAAAGCGAAAGGGAAACCAGAGGAGCTCTCTCGACGCAGGACTCGGCTTGCTGAAGCGCGCACGGCAA
GAGGCGAGGGGCGGCGACTGGTGAGTACGCCAAAAATTTTGACTAGCGGAGGCTAGAAGGAGAGAGATGG
GTGCGAGAGCGTCAGTATTAAGCGGGGGAGAATTAGATCGCGATGGGAAAAAATTCGGTTAAGGCCAGGG
GGAAAGAAAAAATATAAATTAAAACATATAGTATGGGCAAGCAGGGAGCTAGAACGATTCGCAGTTAATC
CTGGCCTGTTAGAAACATCAGAAGGCTGTAGACAAATACTGGGACAGCTACAACCATCCCTTCAGACAGG
ATCAGAAGAACTTAGATCATTATATAATACAGTAGCAACCCTCTATTGTGTGCATCAAAGGATAGAGATA
AAAGACACCAAGGAAGCTTTAGACAAGATAGAGGAAGAGCAAAACAAAAGTAAGACCACCGCACAGCAAG
CGGCCGGCCGCTGATCTTCAGACCTGGAGGAGGAGATATGAGGGACAATTGGAGAAGTGAATTATATAAA
TATAAAGTAGTAAAAATTGAACCATTAGGAGTAGCACCCACCAAGGCAAAGAGAAGAGTGGTGCAGAGAG
AAAAAAGAGCAGTGGGAATAGGAGCTTTGTTCCTTGGGTTCTTGGGAGCAGCAGGAAGCACTATGGGCGC
AGCGTCAATGACGCTGACGGTACAGGCCAGACAATTATTGTCTGGTATAGTGCAGCAGCAGAACAATTTG
CTGAGGGCTATTGAGGCGCAACAGCATCTGTTGCAACTCACAGTCTGGGGCATCAAGCAGCTCCAGGCAA
GAATCCTGGCTGTGGAAAGATACCTAAAGGATCAACAGCTCCTGGGGATTTGGGGTTGCTCTGGAAAACT
CATTTGCACCACTGCTGTGCCTTGGAATGCTAGTTGGAGTAATAAATCTCTGGAACAGATTTGGAATCAC
ACGACCTGGATGGAGTGGGACAGAGAAATTAACAATTACACAAGCTTAATACACTCCTTAATTGAAGAAT
CGCAAAACCAGCAAGAAAAGAATGAACAAGAATTATTGGAATTAGATAAATGGGCAAGTTTGTGGAATTG
GTTTAACATAACAAATTGGCTGTGGTATATAAAATTATTCATAATGATAGTAGGAGGCTTGGTAGGTTTA
AGAATAGTTTTTGCTGTACTTTCTATAGTGAATAGAGTTAGGCAGGGATATTCACCATTATCGTTTCAGA
CCCACCTCCCAACCCCGAGGGGACCCGACAGGCCCGAAGGAATAGAAGAAGAAGGTGGAGAGAGAGACAG
AGACAGATCCATTCGATTAGTGAACGGATCGGCACTGCGTGCGCCAATTCTGCAGACAAATGGCAGTATT
CATCCACAATTTTAAAAGAAAAGGGGGGATTGGGGGGTACAGTGCAGGGGAAAGAATAGTAGACATAATA
GCAACAGACATACAAACTAAAGAATTACAAAAACAAATTACAAAAATTCAAAATTTTCGGGTTTATTACA
GGGACAGCAGAGATCCAGTTTGGTTAGTACCGGGCCCGCTCTAGCCCTGCAGGAACTGTTTAAACTGTGA
TCCGACGCGCCATCTCTAGGCCCGCGCCGGCCCCCTCGCACGGACTTGTGGGAGAAGCTCGGCTACTCCC
CTGCCCCGGTTAATTTGCATATAATATTTCCTAGTAACTATAGAGGCTTAATGTGCGATAAAAGACAGAT
AATCTGTTCTTTTTAATACTAGCTACATTTTACATGATAGGCTTGGATTTCTATAAGAGATACAAATACT
AAATTATTATTTTAAAAAACAGCACAAAAGGAAACTCACCCTAACTGTAAAGTAATTGTGTGTTTTGAGA
CTATAAGTATCCCTTGGAGAACCACCTTGTTGGTGGCAGAGAAGGAAGCTCGAGTTTGAGAGCTAAGCAG
AAAGCTGCATAGCAAGTTCAAATAAGGCTAGTCCGTACACAACTTGAAAAAGTGGCAGCCGAGTCGGCTG
CTTTTTTTGCTCGAATCTACACTCAGCTATGGCGCGCCCCAAGGTCGGGCAGGAAGAGGGCCTATTTCCC
ATGATTCCTTCATATTTGCATATACGATACAAGGCTGTTAGAGAGATAATTGGAATTAATTTGACTGTAA
ACACAAAGATATTAGTACAAAATACGTGACGTAGAAAGTAATAATTTCTTGGGTAGTTTGCAGTTTTAAA
ATTATGTTTTAAAATGGACTATCATATGCTTACCGTAACTTGAAAGTATTTCGATTTCTTGGCTTTATAT
ATCTTGTGGAAAGCCAGAAACATGGCGAGGTATTCGGCTCCGCGGTTTCAGAGCTAAGCACAAGAGTGCA
TAGCAAGTTGAAATAAGGCTAGTCCGTTTACAACTTGAAAAAGTGGCACCCGAGTCGGGTGCTTTTTTTG
TTTGGCGCGCCTATGGCTTAATTAACATGGCGGCCGCATTCTACCGGGTAGGGGAGGCGCTTTTCCCAAG
GCAGTCTGGAGCATGCGCTTTAGCAGCCCCGCTGGGCACTTGGCGCTACACAAGTGGCCTCTGGCCTCGC
ACACATTCCACATCCACCGGTAGGCGCCAACCGGCTCCGTTCTTTGGTGGCCCCTTCGCGCCACCTTCTA
CTCCTCCCCTAGTCAGGAAGTTCCCCCCCGCCCCGCAGCTCGCGTCGTGCAGGACGTGACAAATGGAAGT
AGCACGTCTCACTAGTCTCGTGCAGATGGACAGCACCGCTGAGCAATGGAAGCGGGTAGGCCTTTGGGGC
AGCGGCCAATAGCAGCTTTGCTCCTTCGCTTTCTGGGCTCAGAGGCTGGGAAGGGGTGGGTCCGGGGGCG
GGCTCAGGGGCGGGCTCAGGGGCGGGGCGGGCGCCCGAAGGTCCTCCGGAGGCCCGGCATTCTGCACGCT
TCAAAAGCGCACGTCTGCCGCGCTGTTCTCCTCTTCCTCATCTCCGGGACCCGGGATGCCCAAGAAGAAG
AGGAAGGTGTCCAATTTACTGACCGTACACCAAAATTTGCCTGCATTACCGGTCGATGCAACGAGTGATG
AGGTTCGCAAGAACCTGATGGACATGTTCAGGGATCGCCAGGCGTTTTCTGAGCATACCTGGAAAATGCT
TCTGTCCGTTTGCCGGTCGTGGGCGGCATGGTGCAAGTTGAATAACCGGAAATGGTTTCCCGCAGAACCT
GAAGATGTTCGCGATTATCTTCTATATCTTCAGGCGCGCGGTCTGGCAGTAAAAACTATCCAGCAACATT
TGGGCCAGCTAAACATGCTTCATCGTCGGTCCGGGCTGCCACGACCAAGTGACAGCAATGCTGTTTCACT
GGTTATGCGGCGGATCCGAAAAGAAAACGTTGATGCCGGTGAACGTGCAAAACAGGCTCTAGCGTTCGAA
CGCACTGATTTCGACCAGGTTCGTTCACTCATGGAAAATAGCGATCGCTGCCAGGATATACGTAATCTGG
CATTTCTGGGGATTGCTTATAACACCCTGTTACGTATAGCCGAAATTGCCAGGATCAGGGTTAAAGATAT
CTCACGTACTGACGGTGGGAGAATGTTAATCCATATTGGCAGAACGAAAACGCTGGTTAGCACCGCAGGT
GTAGAGAAGGCACTTAGCCTGGGGGTAACTAAACTGGTCGAGCGATGGATTTCCGTCTCTGGTGTAGCTG
ATGATCCGAATAACTACCTGTTTTGCCGGGTCAGAAAAAATGGTGTTGCCGCGCCATCTGCCACCAGCCA
GCTATCAACTCGCGCCCTGGAAGGGATTTTTGAAGCAACTCATCGATTGATTTACGGCGCTAAGGATGAC
TCTGGTCAGAGATACCTGGCCTGGTCTGGACACAGTGCCCGTGTCGGAGCCGCGCGAGATATGGCCCGCG
CTGGAGTTTCAATACCGGAGATCATGCAAGCTGGTGGCTGGACCAATGTAAATATTGTCATGAACTATAT
CCGTAACCTGGATAGTGAAACAGGGGCAATGGTGCGCCTGCTGGAAGATGGCGATTAGCCATGTTTAAGG
GTTCCGGTTCCACTAGGTACAATTCGATATCAAGCTTATCGATAATCAACCTCTGGATTACAAAATTTGT
GAAAGATTGACTGGTATTCTTAACTATGTTGCTCCTTTTACGCTATGTGGATACGCTGCTTTAATGCCTT
TGTATCATGCTATTGCTTCCCGTATGGCTTTCATTTTCTCCTCCTTGTATAAATCCTGGTTGCTGTCTCT
TTATGAGGAGTTGTGGCCCGTTGTCAGGCAACGTGGCGTGGTGTGCACTGTGTTTGCTGACGCAACCCCC
ACTGGTTGGGGCATTGCCACCACCTGTCAGCTCCTTTCCGGGACTTTCGCTTTCCCCCTCCCTATTGCCA
CGGCGGAACTCATCGCCGCCTGCCTTGCCCGCTGCTGGACAGGGGCTCGGCTGTTGGGCACTGACAATTC
CGTGGTGTTGTCGGGGAAATCATCGTCCTTTCCTTGGCTGCTCGCCTGTGTTGCCACCTGGATTCTGCGC
GGGACGTCCTTCTGCTACGTCCCTTCGGCCCTCAATCCAGCGGACCTTCCTTCCCGCGGCCTGCTGCCGG
CTCTGCGGCCTCTTCCGCGTCTTCGCCTTCGCCCTCAGACGAGTCGGATCTCCCTTTGGGCCGCCTCCCC
GCATCGATACCGTCGACCTCGATCGAGACCTAGAAAAACATGGAGCAATCACAAGTAGCAATACAGCAGC
TACCAATGCTGATTGTGCCTGGCTAGAAGCACAAGAGGAGGAGGAGGTGGGTTTTCCAGTCACACCTCAG
GTACCTTTAAGACCAATGACTTACAAGGCAGCTGTAGATCTTAGCCACTTTTTAAAAGAAAAGGGGGGAC
TGGAAGGGCTAATTCACTCCCAACGAAGACAAGATATCCTTGATCTGTGGATCTACCACACACAAGGCTA
CTTCCCTGATTGGCAGAACTACACACCAGGGCCAGGGATCAGATATCCACTGACCTTTG
